>Addgene plasmid #239903 | LLP981 | addgene full sequence | sequence record 486319 | Addgene NGS Result
GTGCCGAGGCACGAACCCAGTGGACATAAGCCTGTTCGGTTCGTAAGCTGTAATGCAAGTAGCGTATGCG
CTCACGCAACTGGTCCAGAACCTTGACCGAACGCAGCGGTGGTAACGGCGCAGTGGCGGTTTTCATGGCT
TGTTATGACTGTTTTTTTGGGGTACAGTCTATGCCTCGGGCATCCAAGCAGCAAGCGCGTTACGCCGTGG
GTCGATGTTTGATGTTATGGAGCAGCAACGATGTTACGCAGCAGGGCAGTCGCCCTAAAACAAAGTTAAA
CATCATGGGGGAAGCGGTGATCGCCGAAGTATCGACTCAACTATCAGAGGTAGTTGGCGTCATCGAGCGC
CATCTCGAACCGACGTTGCTGGCCGTACATTTGTACGGCTCCGCAGTGGATGGCGGCCTGAAGCCACACA
GCGATATTGATTTGCTGGTTACGGTGACCGTAAGGCTTGATGAAACAACGCGGCGAGCTTTGATCAACGA
CCTTTTGGAAACTTCGGCTTCCCCTGGAGAGAGCGAGATTCTCCGCGCTGTAGAAGTCACCATTGTTGTG
CACGACGACATCATTCCGTGGCGTTATCCAGCTAAGCGCGAACTGCAATTTGGAGAATGGCAGCGCAATG
ACATTCTTGCAGGTATCTTCGAGCCAGCCACGATCGACATTGATCTGGCTATCTTGCTGACAAAAGCAAG
AGAACATAGCGTTGCCTTGGTAGGTCCAGCGGCGGAGGAACTCTTTGATCCGGTTCCTGAACAGGATCTA
TTTGAGGCGCTAAATGAAACCTTAACGCTATGGAACTCGCCGCCCGACTGGGCTGGCGATGAGCGAAATG
TAGTGCTTACGTTGTCCCGCATTTGGTACAGCGCAGTAACCGGCAAAATCGCGCCGAAGGATGTCGCTGC
CGACTGGGCAATGGAGCGCCTGCCGGCCCAGTATCAGCCCGTCATACTTGAAGCTAGACAGGCTTATCTT
GGACAAGAAGAAGATCGCTTGGCCTCGCGCGCAGATCAGTTGGAAGAATTTGTCCATTACGTGAAAGGCG
AGATCACCAAGGTAGTCGGCAAATAATGTCTAGCTAGAAATTCGTTCAAGCCGACGCCGCTTCGCGGCGC
GGCTTAACTCAAGCGTTAGATGCACTAAGCACATAATTGCTCACAGCCAAACTATCAGGTCAAGTCTGCT
TTTATTATTTTTAAGCGTGCATAATAAGCCCTACACAAATTGGGAGATATATCATGCTGTCAGACCAAGT
TTACTCATATATACTTTAGATTGATTTAAAACTTCATTTTTAATTTAAAAGGATCTAGGTGAAGATCCTT
TTTGATAATCTCATGACCAAAATCCCTTAACGTGAGTTTTCGTTCCACTGAGCGTCAGACCCCGTAGAAA
AGATCAAAGGATCTTCTTGAGATCCTTTTTTTCTGCGCGTAATCTGCTGCTTGCAAACAAAAAAACCACC
GCTACCAGCGGTGGTTTGTTTGCCGGATCAAGAGCTACCAACTCTTTTTCCGAAGGTAACTGGCTTCAGC
AGAGCGCAGATACCAAATACTGTTCTTCTAGTGTAGCCGTAGTTAGGCCACCACTTCAAGAACTCTGTAG
CACCGCCTACATACCTCGCTCTGCTAATCCTGTTACCAGTGGCTGCTGCCAGTGGCGATAAGTCGTGTCT
TACCGGGTTGGACTCAAGACGATAGTTACCGGATAAGGCGCAGCGGTCGGGCTGAACGGGGGGTTCGTGC
ACACAGCCCAGCTTGGAGCGAACGACCTACACCGAACTGAGATACCTACAGCGTGAGCTATGAGAAAGCG
CCACGCTTCCCGAAGGGAGAAAGGCGGACAGGTATCCGGTAAGCGGCAGGGTCGGAACAGGAGAGCGCAC
GAGGGAGCTTCCAGGGGGAAACGCCTGGTATCTTTATAGTCCTGTCGGGTTTCGCCACCTCTGACTTGAG
CGTCGATTTTTGTGATGCTCGTCAGGGGGGCGGAGCCTATGGAAAAACGCCAGCAACGCGGCCTTTTTAC
GGTTCCTGCACTCTGTGGTCTCAGGAGCCAACACTCGAATCCCCACCCGTTGGACCAAACCCGGCTCATT
AAGCGTCGGTTCAGATTTATTTCCTTTATTTAAAAAAAAGGAAAGGGTAAAAAATAGAAAATTGGAAACA
GTTAAAGCCCAAAATTGTAATTTACCGAGAATTGTAAATTTACCTGAAGACATCCGATCCAGCGGTGGAC
TATAAATAGGGAGTTGGGGGAGTGAGTTGGGAATCCCCTCGTCGCTGCGTCTCTCTCCCGCAACCTTCGA
TTTTCGTTTATTCGCATCCATCGGAGAGAGAAAACAATCAATAAGCGACCTACTCGAGACCACGAA
Features (pLannotate 1.2.2; 4 found; start..end, strand, type, name):
     23..46      +  promoter       Pc promoter (fragment): intI1 (promoter lies within the coding sequence); class 1 integron promoter
    222..278     +  CDS            GmR (fragment): gentamycin acetyltransferase; aacC1; confers resistance to gentamycin
    289..1076    +  CDS            SmR (fragment): aminoglycoside adenylyltransferase (Murphy, 1985); aadA; confers resistance to spectinomycin and streptomycin
   1417..2005    +  rep_origin     ori: high-copy-number ColE1/pMB1/pBR322/pUC origin of replication
