[The description below was written by a language model from this plasmid's Addgene catalogue record and pLannotate feature annotations shown in this document.]
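Description:
LLP981 is a small (about 2.4 kb) Level-0 part plasmid for Golden Gate modular cloning, built in the pAGM9121 backbone, a universal Level-0 acceptor of the MoClo system. It is a bacterial storage and assembly vector rather than an expression construct in its own right. It is propagated in E. coli from a high-copy ColE1/pUC-type origin and selected with spectinomycin through an aadA aminoglycoside adenylyltransferase gene (SmR), which also confers streptomycin resistance. The short class 1 integron Pc promoter fragment and the gentamicin acetyltransferase fragment annotated just upstream of aadA are most likely remnants of the integron-derived resistance cassette rather than functional parts. Gentamicin is not listed as a selection.

The payload is TCTP-SynPro-01, a synthetic engineered promoter. The automated feature table does not annotate it, so its position, length and internal architecture cannot be read from the record; it presumably lies in the unannotated sequence outside the resistance cassette and origin. The name suggests derivation from a TCTP gene promoter, but the record does not state the source or the modifications made, and the cloning sites are listed as unknown. The associated publication concerns CRISPRi-based circuits for controlling gene expression in plants, so this part may be designed as a promoter that guide RNA-directed CRISPRi can repress, although the record does not say so explicitly. As a Level-0 module, it is meant to be released by a type IIS restriction enzyme and combined with coding sequence, terminator and other standard parts into higher-level transcription units and multigene circuits.
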