Addgene plasmid #239903: LLP981
Purpose: TCTP-SynPro-01 as Level-0 part (Golden Gate cloning)
Depositing lab: Ryan Lister. Depositing organization: University of Western Australia. Publication: CRISPRi-based circuits to control gene expression in plants. Khan MA, Herring G, Zhu JY, Oliva M, Fourie E, Johnston B, Zhang Z, Potter J, Pineda L, Pflueger J, Swain T, Pflueger C, Lloyd JPB, Secco D, Small I, Kidd BN, Lister R. Nat Biotechnol. 2025 Mar;43(3):416-430. doi: 10.1038/s41587-024-02236-w. Epub 2024 May 20. PubMed 38769424.
Backbone
  Vector backbone: pAGM9121
  Vector type: Synthetic Biology
Growth in bacteria
  Bacterial resistance: Spectinomycin, 50 μg/mL
  Growth temperature: 30°C
  Growth strain: DH5alpha
  Copy number: High Copy
Gene/Insert
  Gene/Insert name: TCTP-SynPro-01 engineered promoter
  Species: Synthetic
  Mutation: N/A
  Cloning method: Restriction Enzyme; 5′ cloning site Unknown (unknown if destroyed)
Terms and licenses: Academic/Nonprofit Terms; Industry Terms: Not Available to Industry
How to cite: LLP981 was a gift from Ryan Lister (Addgene plasmid # 239903 ; http://n2t.net/addgene:239903 ; RRID:Addgene_239903)
